>Addgene plasmid #223857 | pD(P+T)_ph | addgene full sequence | sequence record 445952 | Addgene NGS Result
GAGACCCACTGCTTGAGCCTAGAAGATCCGGCTGCTAACAAAGCCCGAAAGGAAGCTGAGTTGGCTGCTG
TCACCGCTGAGCAATAACTATCATAACCCCTAGGTGCCATTTCATTACCTCTTTCTCCGCACCCGACATA
GATCTGGGCCAACTTTTGGCGAAAATGAGACGTTGATCGGCACGTAAGAGGGTCCAACTTTCACCATAAT
GAAATAAGATCACTACCGGGCGTATTTTTTGAGTTATCGAGATTTTCAGGAGCTAAGGAAGCTAAAATGG
AGAAAAAAATCACTGGATATACCACCGTTGATATATCCCAATGGCATCGTAAAGAACATTTTGAGGCATT
TCAGTCAGTTGCTCAATGTACCTATAACCAGACCGTTCAGCTGGATATTACGGCCTTTTTAAAGACCGTA
AAGAAAAATAAGCACAAGTTTTATCCGGCCTTTATTCACATTCTTGCCCGCCTGATGAATGCTCATCCGG
AATTCCGTATGGCAATGAAAGACGGTGAGCTGGTGATATGGGATAGTGTTCACCCTTGTTACACCGTTTT
CCATGAGCAAACTGAAACGTTTTCATCGCTCTGGAGTGAATACCACGACGATTTCCGGCAGTTTCTACAC
ATATATTCGCAAGATGTGGCGTGTTACGGTGAAAACCTGGCCTATTTCCCTAAAGGGTTTATTGAGAATA
TGTTTTTCGTCTCAGCCAATCCCTGGGTGAGTTTCACCAGTTTTGATTTAAACGTGGCCAATATGGACAA
CTTCTTCGCCCCCGTTTTCACCATGGGCAAATATTATACGCAAGGCGACAAGGTGCTGATGCCGCTGGCG
ATTCAGGTTCATCATGCCGTTTGTGATGGCTTCCATGTCGGCAGAATGCTTAATGAATTACAACAGTACT
GCGATGAGTGGCAGGGTGGGGCGTAATTTTTTTAAGGCAGTTATTGGTGCCCTTAAACGCCTGGTTGCTA
CGCCTGAATAAGTGATAATAAGCGGATGAATGGCAGAAATTCGAAAGCAAATTCGACCCGGTCGTCGGTT
CAGGGCAGGGTCGTTAAATAGCCGCTTATGTCTATTGCTGGTTTACCGGTTTATTGACTACCGGAAGCAG
TGTGACCGTGTGCTTCTCAAATGCCTGAGGCCAGTTTGCTCAGGCTCTCCCCGTGGAGGTAATAATTGAC
GATATGATCATTTATTCTGCCTCCCAGCTGACATTCATCCGGGGTCAGCACCGTTTCTGCGGACTGGCTT
TCTACGTGTTCCGCTTCCTTTAGCAGCCCTTGCGCCCTGAGTGCTTGCGGCAGCGTGAAGCTAATTCCCA
TGTCAGCCGTTAAGTGTTCCTGTGTCACTCAAAATTGCTTTGAGAGGCTCTAAGGGCTTCTCAGTGCGTT
ACATCCCTGGCTTGTTGTCCACAACCGTTAAACCTTAAAAGCTTTAAAAGCCTTATATATTCTTTTTTTT
CTTATAAAACTTAAAACCTTAGAGGCTATTTAAGTTGCTGATTTATATTAATTTTATTGTTCAAACATGA
GAGCTTAGTACGTGAAACATGAGAGCTTAGTACGTTAGCCATGAGAGCTTAGTACGTTAGCCATGAGGGT
TTAGTTCGTTAAACATGAGAGCTTAGTACGTTAAACATGAGAGCTTAGTACGTGAAACATGAGAGCTTAG
TACGTACTATCAACAGGTTGAACTGCTGATCAACAGATCCTCTACGCGGCCGCGGTACCATAACTTCGTA
TAGCATACATTATACGAAGTTATCTGCCAGGCACATGGGTTTTACTAGTATCGATTCGCGACCTACTCCG
GAATATTAGGTCTCAGCGACTACTCCGGAATATTAATAGATCATGGAGATAATTAAAATGATAACCATCT
CGCAAATAAATAAGTATTTTACTGTTTTCGTAACAGTTTTGTAATAAAAAAACCTATAAATATTCCGGAT
TATTCATACCGTCCCACCATCGGGCGCGGATCCCCATGGAGACCATACAACTGGTCTCCGGATAAGCAAG
CTTGTCGAGAAGTACTAGAGGATCATAATCAGCCATACCACATTTGTAGAGGTTTTACTTGCTTTAAAAA
ACCTCCCACACCTCCCCCTGAACCTGAAACATAAAATGAATGCAATTGTTGTTGTTAACTTGTTTATTGC
AGCTTATAATGGTTACAAATAAAGCAATAGCATCACAAATTTCACAAATAAAGCATTTTTTTCACTGCAT
TCTAGTTGTGGTTTGTCCAAACTCATCAATGTATCTTATCATGTCTGGATCTGATCACTGCTTGAGCCTA
GAAGATCCGGCTGCTAACAAAGCCCGAAAGGAAGCTGAGTTGGCTGCTGCCACCGCTGAGCAATAACTAT
CATAACCTACGG
Features (pLannotate 1.2.2; 10 found; start..end, strand, type, name):
     31..80      +  CDS            SET1 (fragment): solubility-enhancement tag derived from T7 phage gene 10B
    174..276     +  promoter       cat promoter: promoter of the E. coli cat gene encoding chloramphenicol acetyltransferase
    277..933     +  CDS            cat: CAT_ECOLX - Experimental evidence at protein level: Swiss-Prot protein existence level 1. This enzyme is an effector of chloramphenicol resistance in bacteria. From Escherichia coli. This protein is used as a marker in many commonly used cloning vectors, such as pACYC184.
   1209..1322    -  CDS            tnpA (fragment): TN5P_ECOLX - Also known as tnp. Experimental evidence at protein level: Swiss-Prot protein existence level 1. Mediates transposition of transposon Tn5 by a 'cut and paste' mechanism. First, the monomeric transposase binds the 19 bp inverted DNA repeats flanking the transposon. Then, dimerization of the DNA- bound transposase creates a synaptic DNA complex. After nicking of the first DNA strand, excision of the transposon proceeds through a series of intermediates. The transposase then mediates the insertion of the transposon at a new site by strand transfer. The activity of the wild- type tran
   1331..1687    -  rep_origin     R6K γ ori: γ replication origin from E. coli plasmid R6K; requires the R6K initiator protein pi for replication
   1740..1773    +  protein_bind   loxP: Cre-mediated recombination occurs in the 8-bp core sequence (GCATACAT). Cre recombinase
   1860..1951    +  promoter       polyhedrin promoter: polh from Autographa californica; promoter for the baculovirus polyhedrin gene
   2051..2134    +  CDS            large T antigen (fragment): large T antigen from SV40 (simian virus 40)
   2157..2291    +  polyA_signal   SV40 poly(A) signal: SV40 polyadenylation signal
   2320..2369    +  CDS            SET1 (fragment): solubility-enhancement tag derived from T7 phage gene 10B
