[The description below was written by a language model from this plasmid's Addgene catalogue record and pLannotate feature annotations shown in this document.]
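Description:
pD(P+T)_ph is a small (about 2.4 kb) Golden Gate donor plasmid from the 4G-cloning system, a toolkit for rapid assembly of expression constructs for multisubunit protein complexes in different hosts. It is built on the pD backbone and serves as the source of the regulatory parts for insect-cell expression, a promoter and a terminator, without contributing any affinity or solubility tag to the assembled gene.

The plasmid replicates from the R6K γ origin, which depends on the pi initiator protein supplied in trans. It must therefore be propagated in a pir-expressing E. coli host, and the recorded strain carries the pir-116 mutation that gives high copy number. This conditional origin means the donor cannot persist in ordinary cloning strains, a property commonly used to remove donor background after assembly, although the record does not say so explicitly. Selection is by chloramphenicol, through a cat gene driven by its native promoter.

The payload consists of the baculovirus polyhedrin promoter from Autographa californica, a very strong late promoter used for recombinant protein production in baculovirus-infected insect cells. It is followed downstream by the SV40 polyadenylation signal, and the short "large T antigen" fragment annotated beside the signal is most likely part of that SV40 terminator region. A loxP site lies upstream of the promoter and could support Cre-mediated fusion with other loxP-bearing plasmids, though the record does not describe its role. The brief SET1 matches near both ends of the sequence and the tnpA fragment next to the origin are short partial hits, probably linker or backbone remnants rather than functional coding sequences. The Golden Gate restriction sites themselves are not annotated in the feature table.
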