Addgene plasmid #223857: pD(P+T)_ph
Purpose: 4G-cloning donor for insect promoter and terminator, no tag added
Depositing lab: Stephan Gruber. Depositing organization: Universite de Lausanne (UNIL). Publication: 4G cloning: rapid gene assembly for expression of multisubunit protein complexes in diverse hosts. Taschner M, Dickinson JB, Roisne-Hamelin F, Gruber S. Life Sci Alliance. 2024 Dec 2;8(1):e202402899. doi: 10.26508/lsa.202402899. Print 2025 Jan. PubMed 39622624.
Backbone
  Vector backbone: pD
  Vector type: Golden-Gate Donor
Growth in bacteria
  Bacterial resistance: Chloramphenicol, 25 μg/mL
  Growth temperature: 37°C
  Growth strain: Pir1 ; strain contains pir-116 mutation for plasmid maintenance at high copy
  Copy number: High Copy
Gene/Insert
  Gene/Insert name: polyhedrin promoter and SV40 polyA
  Species: Synthetic
  Cloning method: Gibson Cloning
Terms and licenses: Academic/Nonprofit Terms; Industry Terms: Not Available to Industry
Depositor comments: Please visit https://doi.org/10.1101/2024.06.17.599261 for bioRxiv preprint.
How to cite: pD(P+T)_ph was a gift from Stephan Gruber (Addgene plasmid # 223857 ; http://n2t.net/addgene:223857 ; RRID:Addgene_223857)
